Addgene plasmid #133563: pHD-SPARC2-I-LexA::p65
Purpose: Swap out effector and terminator to generate SPARC2-I CRISPR-donor vector for CRISPR-HDR genomic insertion near the attP40 locus
Depositing lab: Tom Clandinin. Depositing organization: Stanford University. Publication: SPARC enables genetic manipulation of precise proportions of cells. Isaacman-Beck J, Paik KC, Wienecke CFR, Yang HH, Fisher YE, Wang IE, Ishida IG, Maimon G, Wilson RI, Clandinin TR. Nat Neurosci. 2020 Sep;23(9):1168-1175. doi: 10.1038/s41593-020-0668-9. Epub 2020 Jul 20. PubMed 32690967.
Backbone
  Vector backbone: pHD-3XP3-DsRed-DattP-CRISPR-donor-attP40
  Backbone manufacturer: Isaacman-Beck et al., 2019
  Backbone size w/o insert (bp): 8307
  Total vector size (bp): 10007
  Vector type: Insect Expression, CRISPR
Growth in bacteria
  Bacterial resistance: Ampicillin, 100 μg/mL
  Growth temperature: 37°C
  Growth strain: DH5alpha
  Copy number: High Copy
Gene/Insert
  Gene/Insert name: LexA::p65
  Promoter: 20X UAS
  Cloning method: Gibson Cloning
  Sequencing primers: 5′ ACGACTACCTGGCCGTTCCT; 3′ AGCGACCACCCGATCCAGC
Terms and licenses: Academic/Nonprofit Terms; Industry Terms: Not Available to Industry
Depositor comments: Please visit https://www.biorxiv.org/content/10.1101/788679v1 for bioRxiv preprint.
How to cite: pHD-SPARC2-I-LexA::p65 was a gift from Tom Clandinin (Addgene plasmid # 133563 ; http://n2t.net/addgene:133563 ; RRID:Addgene_133563)
