[The description below was written by a language model from this plasmid's Addgene catalogue record and pLannotate feature annotations shown in this document.]
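Description:
pHD-SPARC2-I-LexA::p65 is a roughly 10 kb Drosophila CRISPR homology-directed-repair donor plasmid built on the pHD-3XP3-DsRed-DattP-CRISPR-donor-attP40 backbone and intended for genomic insertion of a SPARC2 cassette near the attP40 locus. It is maintained in E. coli as a high-copy plasmid through a ColE1/pUC-type origin and selected with ampicillin via the bla gene. The homology arms that would direct integration are not annotated. They presumably lie in the unannotated stretches flanking the cargo, but the record does not define them.

The payload is a Gal4-responsive unit in which four tandem 5X UAS blocks (20X UAS) sit upstream of a Drosophila hsp70 basal promoter. This is followed by two φC31 attP fragments that bracket a stop cassette made of SV40 small t intron, other SV40 early-region sequence and a poly(A) signal. Two HDV ribozymes and a φC31 attB site then come immediately before the LexA::p65 coding sequence, which fuses the bacterial LexA DNA-binding protein to the human RELA/p65 activation domain. This layout suggests that φC31 integrase recombines attB with one of the two competing attP sites. Only removal of the terminating cassette would allow Gal4-driven expression of LexA::p65, which can then activate LexAop transgenes. This is consistent with the SPARC approach of manipulating a defined proportion of cells, though the record does not explain what the "I" variant signifies.

Downstream, a loxP-flanked DsRed-Express marker with a minimal hsp70 promoter fragment and SV40 poly(A) allows transformants to be screened and the marker later excised with Cre. The 3XP3 element named in the backbone is not separately annotated. According to the record, the plasmid also serves as a template in which the effector and terminator can be swapped to build new SPARC2-I donors. The depositor and sequencing-verified records carry identical annotations and differ by only two nucleotides in length.
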