Features (pLannotate 1.2.2; 38 found; start..end, strand, type, name):
    862..958     -  promoter       AmpR promoter (fragment): bla
    988..1012    -  CDS            KanR (fragment): aminoglycoside phosphotransferase; aph(3')-Ia; confers resistance to kanamycin
   1041..1156    +  ncRNA          5S rRNA: Accession: RF00001 - 5S ribosomal RNA
   1160..1200    +  terminator     rrnB T1 terminator (fragment): transcription terminator T1 from the E. coli rrnB gene
   1231..1254    +  CDS            bla(M) (fragment): β-lactamase lacking the signal sequence; bla(M); allows cytosolic expression of β-lactamase
   2328..2349    -  misc_feature   MCS (fragment): pUC18/19 multiple cloning site
   2348..2442    +  protein_bind   5X UAS: five tandem copies of the "ScaI site" 17-mer CGGAGTACTGTCCTCCG, an upstream activating sequence (UAS) that efficiently binds yeast Gal4 (Webster et al., 1988; Pfeiffer et al., 2010) GAL4
   2476..2570    +  protein_bind   5X UAS: five tandem copies of the "ScaI site" 17-mer CGGAGTACTGTCCTCCG, an upstream activating sequence (UAS) that efficiently binds yeast Gal4 (Webster et al., 1988; Pfeiffer et al., 2010) GAL4
   2604..2698    +  protein_bind   5X UAS: five tandem copies of the "ScaI site" 17-mer CGGAGTACTGTCCTCCG, an upstream activating sequence (UAS) that efficiently binds yeast Gal4 (Webster et al., 1988; Pfeiffer et al., 2010) GAL4
   2717..2733    -  misc_feature   MCS (fragment): pUC18/19 multiple cloning site
   2732..2826    +  protein_bind   5X UAS: five tandem copies of the "ScaI site" 17-mer CGGAGTACTGTCCTCCG, an upstream activating sequence (UAS) that efficiently binds yeast Gal4 (Webster et al., 1988; Pfeiffer et al., 2010) GAL4
   2851..3089    +  promoter       hsp70 promoter: Drosophila melanogaster hsp70Bb promoter
   3112..3133    +  intron         large T intron (fragment): SV40 (simian virus 40) large T antigen intron
   3161..3198    +  protein_bind   phage φC31 attP (fragment): attachment site of phage φC31 phage φC31 integrase
   3218..3295    +  CDS            ST_SV40 (fragment): Experimental evidence at protein level: Swiss-Prot protein existence level 1. Promotes efficient viral genome replication by accelerating both G1 and S phase progression of the cell cycle. Inhibits host PP2A by binding to the A subunit, thereby displacing lower affinity regulatory B subunit. Inactivation of PP2A in turn results in the transactivation of cyclin A and cyclin D1 promoters. Late during the infection cycle, ST may induce dephosphorylation of host eIF4E-binding protein EIF4EBP1 leading to the inhibition of cap-dependent translation. May establish and maintain high levels of viral ge
   3300..3365    +  intron         small t intron: SV40 (simian virus 40) small t antigen intron
   3495..3515    +  CDS            SV40 NLS: nuclear localization signal of SV40 (simian virus 40) large T antigen
   3522..3656    +  CDS            LT_POVHA (fragment): Protein inferred from homology: Swiss-Prot protein existence level 3. Isoform large T antigen is a key early protein essential for both driving viral replication and inducing cellular transformation. Plays a role in viral genome replication by driving entry of quiescent cells into the cell cycle and by autoregulating the synthesis of viral early mRNA. Displays highly oncogenic activities by corrupting the host cellular checkpoint mechanisms that guard cell division and the transcription, replication, and repair of DNA. Participates in the modulation of cellular gene expression preceeding viral
   3681..3764    +  CDS            large T antigen (fragment): large T antigen from SV40 (simian virus 40)
   3787..3921    +  polyA_signal   SV40 poly(A) signal: SV40 polyadenylation signal
   3933..3992    +  protein_bind   phage φC31 attP (fragment): attachment site of phage φC31 phage φC31 integrase
   3990..4081    +  ncRNA          HDV ribozyme: Accession: RF00094 - Hepatitis delta virus ribozyme
   4227..4318    +  ncRNA          HDV ribozyme: Accession: RF00094 - Hepatitis delta virus ribozyme
   4324..4393    +  protein_bind   attB: attB site for the φC31 integrase (Groth et al., 2000) phage φC31 integrase
   4400..5005    +  CDS            lexA: LEXA_ECOLI - Also known as exrA, spr, tsl, umuA. Experimental evidence at protein level: Swiss-Prot protein existence level 1. Represses a number of genes involved in the response to DNA damage (SOS response), including recA and lexA. Binds to the 16 bp palindromic sequence 5'-CTGTATATATATACAG-3'. In the presence of single- stranded DNA, RecA interacts with LexA causing an autocatalytic cleavage which disrupts the DNA-binding part of LexA, leading to derepression of the SOS regulon and eventually DNA repair. Implicated in hydroxy radical-mediated cell death induced by hydroxyurea treatment (Pu
   5009..5821    +  CDS            RELA (fragment): TF65_HUMAN - Also known as NFKB3. Experimental evidence at protein level: Swiss-Prot protein existence level 1. NF-kappa-B is a pleiotropic transcription factor present in almost all cell types and is the endpoint of a series of signal transduction events that are initiated by a vast array of stimuli related to many biological processes such as inflammation, immunity, differentiation, cell growth, tumorigenesis and apoptosis. NF-kappa-B is a homo- or heterodimeric complex formed by the Rel-like domain- containing proteins RELA/p65, RELB, NFKB1/p105, NFKB1/p50, REL and NFKB2/p52. The heterodime
   5832..5853    +  misc_feature   MCS (fragment): pBluescript multiple cloning site
   6125..6158    -  protein_bind   loxP: Cre-mediated recombination occurs in the 8-bp core sequence (GCATACAT). Cre recombinase
   6246..6368    +  promoter       hsp70 promoter (fragment): Drosophila melanogaster hsp70Bb promoter
   6390..7064    +  CDS            DsRed-Express: DsRed-Express is a basic (constitutively fluorescent) orange fluorescent protein published in 2002, derived from Discosoma sp.. It is reported to be a rapidly-maturing tetramer with low acid sensitivity.
   7082..7165    +  CDS            large T antigen (fragment): large T antigen from SV40 (simian virus 40)
   7188..7309    +  polyA_signal   SV40 poly(A) signal: SV40 polyadenylation signal
   7316..7349    -  protein_bind   loxP: Cre-mediated recombination occurs in the 8-bp core sequence (GCATACAT). Cre recombinase
   8517..8541    -  CDS            bla(M) (fragment): β-lactamase lacking the signal sequence; bla(M); allows cytosolic expression of β-lactamase
   9008..9027    +  CDS            lacZα (fragment): LacZα fragment of β-galactosidase; lacZ fragment
   9052..9069    -  terminator     rrnB T2 terminator (fragment): transcription terminator T2 from the E. coli rrnB gene
   9294..9882    -  rep_origin     ori: high-copy-number ColE1/pMB1/pBR322/pUC origin of replication
  10006..859     -  CDS            AmpR (across the origin): β-lactamase; bla; confers resistance to ampicillin, carbenicillin, and related antibiotics
>Addgene plasmid #133563 | pHD-SPARC2-I-LexA::p65 | depositor full sequence | sequence record 256623 | pHD-SPARC2-I-LexA::p65 sequence 10007 bps
ACCAATGCTTAATCAGTGAGGCACCTATCTCAGCGATCTGTCTATTTCGTTCATCCATAGTTGCCTGACT
CCCCGTCGTGTAGATAACTACGATACGGGAGGGCTTACCATCTGGCCCCAGCGCTGCGATGATACCGCGA
GAACCACGCTCACCGGCTCCGGATTTATCAGCAATAAACCAGCCAGCCGGAAGGGCCGAGCGCAGAAGTG
GTCCTGCAACTTTATCCGCCTCCATCCAGTCTATTAATTGTTGCCGGGAAGCTAGAGTAAGTAGTTCGCC
AGTTAATAGTTTGCGCAACGTTGTTGCCATCGCTACAGGCATCGTGGTGTCACGCTCGTCGTTTGGTATG
GCTTCATTCAGCTCCGGTTCCCAACGATCAAGGCGAGTTACATGATCCCCCATGTTGTGCAAAAAAGCGG
TTAGCTCCTTCGGTCCTCCGATCGTTGTCAGAAGTAAGTTGGCCGCAGTGTTATCACTCATGGTTATGGC
AGCACTGCATAATTCTCTTACTGTCATGCCATCCGTAAGATGCTTTTCTGTGACTGGTGAGTACTCAACC
AAGTCATTCTGAGAATAGTGTATGCGGCGACCGAGTTGCTCTTGCCCGGCGTCAATACGGGATAATACCG
CGCCACATAGCAGAACTTTAAAAGTGCTCATCATTGGAAAACGTTCTTCGGGGCGAAAACTCTCAAGGAT
CTTACCGCTGTTGAGATCCAGTTCGATGTAACCCACTCGTGCACCCAACTGATCTTCAGCATCTTTTACT
TTCACCAGCGTTTCTGGGTGAGCAAAAACAGGAAGGCAAAATGCCGCAAAAAAGGGAATAAGGGCGACAC
GGAAATGTTGAATACTCATATTCTTCCTTTTTCAATATTATTGAAGCATTTATCAGGGTTATTGTCTCAT
GAGCGGATACATATTTGAATGTATTTAGAAAAATAAACAAATAGGGGTCAGTGTTACAACCAATTAACCA
ATTCTGAACATTATCGCGAGCCCATTTATACCTGAATATGGCTCATAACACCCCTTGTTTGCCTGGCGGC
AGTAGCGCGGTGGTCCCACCTGACCCCATGCCGAACTCAGAAGTGAAACGCCGTAGCGCCGATGGTAGTG
TGGGGACTCCCCATGCGAGAGTAGGGAACTGCCAGGCATCAAATAAAACGAAAGGCTCAGTCGAAAGACT
GGGCCTTTCGCCCGGGCTAATTATGGGGTGTCGCCCTTCGCACAGAAAAGCATCTTACGGATGGTGTTTG
CCAAAAGTGCTGGAGATGTTTTAGATATAGATGGTTTATTTTAAGAAATGGATGTATATAATTGAGCTAC
TGCATCACGGGTTTCTGTTTAACAGTAACAGTGAAAAGTGCTCAATGATACATATATTACAAATAATAAC
TTTTGGTTTTTAAAGTAGATTTATATAATATAATCATAATTCTTAATGGGAATCCATGTTACGACCAAAT
TAGCCGTGGCCTTTCAAGTGGCTGCCACTTATATTTTACAACTCGCACACAGTGGCTCACACCCTCGTAA
ACAAAATAATGCTATTAAATCAAATTGAACATGTGAATTCTCTCAAGAAGACGCCACTTTTTTTTGGGGG
GCCAGCTGCAACTGCCACCAATGTTTACTTTTATCTTTAATGGGCACATGCCTTACATATACGAATTTTA
CACGATTTTTCAAGTGGCGGTCGAGAGTGGGGTGATAATTAATTAAGGTTGCCTTTAGATAAAGTATTAT
AGAGTTTCAAAAAAATGAAACTTAAGAATGGAATAGCTGCATTCCATTCTATGTAGATTTCCCTTCAAAA
TTATTAAAATCCGTTGACCTTTGTTCATTTAGCAATTAGAATTCGTCTATGAATAACAAATTAAATTGCG
TTGCGGGCAAATTGCTTTAGGCCATTTGAAGTGCAACTTTATATCTCAGGGCCAACTTCTCGGCGCGACA
ACAATAAAAACATATACATAGATACACATATCAGATGCAATGCAATCACCACAGCGTGACGTCATTAGTC
TAGGCTTGAAAATACACGGCAAACTTGTTTATAACTCTACGCTGATTACATAAGCCGCAAACACGACGAA
AAAACATTTGTTTTGGTTTCAAATCCATGAATGACTTTCATTAAGTGCAGCTGTAAGCTGAGCTTTGCCA
TGCGCTGACCCATATTTTCAGCCTCTCGTTCTCTCTGTTTCGCAGATACTGTGAATATTAGTAAAACGAT
CCATAGGGGCTGTAGTTTATAATCATAATCAAATAGGCATAAACAACCACCAGCGCGGCCGCGGACATAT
GGGATCCAGTGCACCGTAAGCTTGCATGCCTGCAGGTCGGAGTACTGTCCTCCGAGCGGAGTACTGTCCT
CCGAGCGGAGTACTGTCCTCCGAGCGGAGTACTGTCCTCCGAGCGGAGTACTGTCCTCCGAGCGGAGACT
CTAGCCCTAGGGCATGCCTGCAGGTCGGAGTACTGTCCTCCGAGCGGAGTACTGTCCTCCGAGCGGAGTA
CTGTCCTCCGAGCGGAGTACTGTCCTCCGAGCGGAGTACTGTCCTCCGAGCGGAGACTCTAGCGCTAGCG
CATGCCTGCAGGTCGGAGTACTGTCCTCCGAGCGGAGTACTGTCCTCCGAGCGGAGTACTGTCCTCCGAG
CGGAGTACTGTCCTCCGAGCGGAGTACTGTCCTCCGAGCGGAGACTCTAGCACTAGTGCATGCCTGCAGG
TCGGAGTACTGTCCTCCGAGCGGAGTACTGTCCTCCGAGCGGAGTACTGTCCTCCGAGCGGAGTACTGTC
CTCCGAGCGGAGTACTGTCCTCCGAGCGGAGACTCTAGCGACGTCGAGCGCCGGAGTATAAATAGAGGCG
CTTCGTCTACGGAGCGACAATTCAATTCAAACAAGCAAAGTGAACACGTCGCTAAGCGAAAGCTAAGCAA
ATAAACAAGCGCAGCTGAACAAGCTAAACAATCTGCAGTAAAGTGCAAGTTAAAGTGAATCAATTAAAAG
TAACCAGCAACCAAGTAAATCAACTGCAACTACTGAAATCTGCCAAGAAGTAATTATTGAATACAAGAAG
AGAACTCTGAATTAACGTAAGCTAGCTAGAGGATCTTTGTGAAGGAACCTTACGGTACCAATCAAAAGAT
CTACTCCAGTCCCCAACTGGGGTAACCTTTGAGTTCTCTCAGTTGGGGTAACGTAAGCTAGCTAGAGGAT
CTTTGTGAAGGAACCTTACTTGGTACCCTGTGGTGTGACATAATTGGACAAACTACCTACAGAGATTTAA
AGCTCTAAGGTAAATATAAAATTTTTAAGTGTATAATGTGTTAAACTACTGATTCTAATTGTTTGTGTAT
TTTAGATTCCAACCTATGGAACTGATGAATGGGAGCAGTGGTGGAATGCCTTTAATGAGGAAAACCTGTT
TTGCTCAGAAGAAATGCCATCTAGTGATGATGAGGCTACTGCTGACTCTCAACATTCTACTCCTCCAAAA
AAGAAGAGAAAGGTAGAAGACCCCAAGGACTTTCCTTCAGAATTGCTAAGTTTTTTGAGTCATGCTGTGT
TTAGTAATAGAACTCTTGCTTGCTTTGCTATTTACACCACAAAGGAAAAAGCTGCACTGCTATACAAGAA
AATTATGGAAAAATATTTGATGTATAGTGCCTTGACTAGAGATCATAATCAGCCATACCACATTTGTAGA
GGTTTTACTTGCTTTAAAAAACCTCCCACACCTCCCCCTGAACCTGAAACATAAAATGAATGCAATTGTT
GTTGTTAACTTGTTTATTGCAGCTTATAATGGTTACAAATAAAGCAATAGCATCACAAATTTCACAAATA
AAGCATTTTTTTCACTGCATTCTAGTTGTGGTTTGTCCAAACTCATCAATGTATCTTATCATGTCTGGAT
CGATCTGGCCGGCGGGAGTAGTGCCCCAACTGGGGTAACCTTTGAGTTCTCTCAGTTGGGGGCGTAGGGT
CGGGGTCGGCATGGCATCTCCACCTCCTCGCGGTCCGACCTGGGCATCCGAAGGAGGACGTCGTCCACTC
GGATGGCTAAGGGAGAGCTCGGATCCGGGCAATACGAGGTACTGGCAGACACGCAGTGTCGAACAACACC
TGACCTAACGGTAAGATGAGTAGATAACTCAACTACTTAAATCCTGGCCTGCTTGATATCTCGTAGCGTT
CTTAGAGATCGACGAACTGTTTCACGACCGGGTCGGCATGGCATCTCCACCTCCTCGCGGTCCGACCTGG
GCATCCGAAGGAGGACGTCGTCCACTCGGATGGCTAAGGGAGAGCTCGGATCCCTCGAAGCCGCGGTGCG
GGTGCCAGGGCGTGCCCTTGGGCTCCCCGGGCGCGTACTCCACCTCACCCATCGTCGACATGAAGGCTCT
CACGGCCCGACAACAGGAAGTTTTTGATTTGATACGGGATCATATATCCCAAACGGGTATGCCTCCGACC
CGCGCAGAGATAGCACAGCGACTGGGCTTTCGATCGCCTAACGCCGCGGAGGAGCACTTGAAGGCACTGG
CCCGCAAGGGTGTCATTGAAATCGTGTCCGGTGCGAGCCGCGGAATCCGGCTGTTGCAGGAGGAGGAAGA
GGGCCTGCCACTGGTGGGACGCGTGGCCGCTGGCGAGCCGCTGCTGGCCCAGCAACACATAGAGGGACAC
TATCAGGTGGACCCCTCCTTGTTTAAGCCAAATGCTGATTTCCTGTTGCGGGTGTCGGGAATGTCCATGA
AGGACATCGGTATTATGGATGGTGACCTCCTCGCCGTCCATAAGACACAGGATGTCAGGAACGGCCAGGT
AGTCGTTGCCAGGATAGACGATGAGGTCACTGTGAAACGTCTCAAGAAGCAAGGCAATAAGGTCGAGCTG
CTGCCGGAGAATAGCGAGTTCAAGCCGATCGTGGTGGATCTGCGACAGCAGTCCTTTACTATCGAGGGCT
TGGCCGTGGGTGTGATCCGCAACGGAGATTGGCTGGGATCCACGCCGATGGAGTTCCAGTACCTGCCCGA
TACGGATGACCGTCACCGTATCGAAGAAAAGCGGAAGCGAACCTATGAAACCTTCAAGTCCATCATGAAA
AAGTCCCCCTTCTCGGGCCCCACGGACCCGCGCCCCCCGCCCCGTCGTATTGCGGTTCCTTCGCGCAGCA
GTGCCAGCGTCCCCAAACCCGCACCGCAGCCCTACCCGTTCACTTCCTCCCTTAGCACGATTAACTATGA
TGAGTTCCCCACGATGGTGTTCCCCAGTGGACAAATTTCCCAGGCATCGGCACTGGCTCCGGCCCCACCG
CAAGTCCTCCCCCAGGCGCCCGCTCCGGCACCGGCTCCCGCAATGGTGAGTGCTCTGGCCCAGGCCCCCG
CTCCAGTCCCCGTGCTGGCGCCTGGACCCCCACAGGCAGTTGCCCCTCCTGCTCCGAAACCAACGCAGGC
GGGCGAAGGAACCCTGAGCGAGGCCCTCTTGCAGCTTCAGTTCGATGACGAAGACTTGGGAGCCCTGCTG
GGTAACAGCACAGACCCTGCCGTATTCACCGATCTCGCATCCGTGGACAACAGCGAGTTTCAGCAGCTCT
TGAATCAGGGAATCCCGGTCGCACCTCATACCACAGAGCCCATGCTGATGGAATACCCGGAGGCTATCAC
GCGACTGGTGACCGGCGCACAGCGACCACCCGATCCAGCCCCTGCCCCACTGGGTGCCCCGGGTTTGCCC
AATGGCCTCCTCAGCGGCGATGAGGATTTCTCCAGCATCGCTGATATGGATTTCTCCGCTTTGCTGAGCC
AGATAAGCTCCTAAGTTTAAACAAGCTTATCGATACCGTCGACTAAAGCCAAATAGAAAATTATTCAGTT
CCTGGCTTAAGTTTTTAAAAGTGATATTATTTATTTGGTTGTAACCAACCAAAAGAATGTAAATAACTAA
TACATAATTATGTTAGTTTTAAGTTAGCAACAAATTGATTTTAGCTATATTAGCTACTTGGTTAATAAAT
AGAATATATTTATTTAAAGATAATTGCGTTTTTATTGTCAGGGAGTGAGTTTGCTTAAAAACTCGTTTAG
ATCCACTAGGTCGACTGAGGCACTGCCTCGAGAGATAACTTCGTATAATGTATGCTATACGAAGTTATCG
TACGGGATCTAATTCAATTAGAGACTAATTCAATTAGAGCTAATTCAATTAGGATCCAAGCTTATCGATT
TCGAACCCTCGACCGCCGGAGTATAAATAGAGGCGCTTCGTCTACGGAGCGACAATTCAATTCAAACAAG
CAAAGTGAACACGTCGCTAAGCGAAAGCTAAGCAAATAAACAAGCGCAGCTGAACAAGCTAAACAATCGG
CTCGAAGCCGGTCGCCACCATGGCCTCCTCCGAGGACGTCATCAAGGAGTTCATGCGCTTCAAGGTGCGC
ATGGAGGGCTCCGTGAACGGCCACGAGTTCGAGATCGAGGGCGAGGGCGAGGGCCGCCCCTACGAGGGCA
CCCAGACCGCCAAGCTGAAGGTGACCAAGGGCGGCCCCCTGCCCTTCGCCTGGGACATCCTGTCCCCCCA
GTTCCAGTACGGCTCCAAGGTGTACGTGAAGCACCCCGCCGACATCCCCGACTACAAGAAGCTGTCCTTC
CCCGAGGGCTTCAAGTGGGAGCGCGTGATGAACTTCGAGGACGGCGGCGTGGTGACCGTGACCCAGGACT
CCTCCCTCCAGGACGGCTCCTTCATCTACAAGGTGAAGTTCATCGGCGTGAACTTCCCCTCCGACGGCCC
CGTAATGCAGAAGAAGACTATGGGCTGGGAGGCGTCCACCGAGCGCCTGTACCCCCGCGACGGCGTGCTG
AAGGGCGAGATCCACAAGGCCCTGAAGCTGAAGGACGGCGGCCACTACCTGGTGGAGTTCAAGTCCATCT
ACATGGCCAAGAAGCCCGTGCAGCTGCCCGGCTACTACTACGTGGACTCCAAGCTGGACATCACCTCCCA
CAACGAGGACTACACCATCGTGGAGCAGTACGAGCGCGCCGAGGGCCGCCACCACCTGTTCCTGTAGGGG
CCGCGACTCTAGATCATAATCAGCCATACCACATTTGTAGAGGTTTTACTTGCTTTAAAAAACCTCCCAC
ACCTCCCCCTGAACCTGAAACATAAAATGAATGCAATTGTTGTTGTTAACTTGTTTATTGCAGCTTATAA
TGGTTACAAATAAAGCAATAGCATCACAAATTTCACAAATAAAGCATTTTTTTCACTGCATTCTAGTTGT
GGTTTGTCCAAACTCATCAATGTATCTTAACCGGTATAACTTCGTATAATGTATGCTATACGAAGTTATC
ACATTGGGTAGCACAGACTCTGAGCTTTACTACGATTACTATACAGCTCTTCTCTCGCGACTTTTTGGAC
TGGACAAGGCGTAGCACATTGAACGGCAGTGGGTTTGGGTTTAGTATCGAACCGGCTTTCTACGACAGCG
GATTGGAAGCGCGGAGCGACAAAGTCGCCGGGTAATAATGTGATATAGCCGGCTATGTTCAGCAGGCAAA
ACTGAAATAAAAGTAATAAACACCGAAAGCCCCCGAATTCTCGCATCTTCTTTTGTGGGACTGCGAGAAG
AATTGCGAGCGAAATACTAATTTCCTTACCTAACTGTGTGAGATAATCTCCGGTTGGCATTGTGTGTCGC
GCAATAAAATCCCCAAAAGCCCAAAGCTTCAAGTGTTTAATATAATAAAATAGCCAAGAAGCGTGTGTAT
TTGCATTTGGGAAAAATTTAAGGTTGAATTACGTGGGCCGAAAAATTAAAGACTGAAGGCCATTCAAGGG
TTGTTCAAAGAGAAAATTCGGTGAAAAGTCACCGTGTGTGTGTGTGTGAGTGTGTGTGCGTTGCGTGAGA
AAAATCAATTCTGCATTTGGTGGAAAGCCGAAAACGGAGAGAAAATTGGTGGAGCGAGGAGAAAAGGACA
CGAATTAAAGGCTGGTTTTTTGGGGCTGCGAAAAACTCGTGACCGATGACAATTTGGCTTGACGAGGGTC
TATTAGCGAAATCAATGCTATTATGGCTGATAGTGGAGGACCAGGATCCAAGCACATGGATCCAACAACC
ATAGATGCCGGCGGGGGCGGAGCAGGAGCAGCCGGAGGTGATGACGTGCCTCCAGTCCCAGCTGTTCGCC
GGCGTCGTGCGCATGAGCAGAAATCCTCGAGAGAGCAGGTGCTGGAGGAGGAGAAGAGCCAACAGCTGGA
GACATCGACGATGACGAGGACCTACATGAAGACCATCACCACCTCCCTCACCACCTCGAGTAGCTCCAAC
GTGGAAGAGTTTATCCTGGGGGAGCACGCAGCAGGAGCAGCAGCTGCTCCATCGCCCAACCAGCAGCGAT
TGCGTCAAAAGGTGGCCCAGTACGAGAAGGTCTGGTCGGATGGCTCCAGTCCCGTTAAGCGTCCAGCCGA
GCAGAGCTCTGATGAGCTGCGTCTGACCGACGACCAGGATGAGTACGCCATCCGTAAGATGCTTTTCTGT
GTCAATCGAGTTCAAGGGCGACACAAAATTTATTCTAAATGCATAATAAATACTGATAACATCTTATAGT
TTGTATTATATTTTGTATTATCGTTGACATGTATAATTTTGATATCAAAAACTGATTTTCCCTTTATTAT
TTTCGAGATTTATTTTCTTAATTCTCTTTAACAAACTAGAAATATTGTATATACAAAAAATCATAAATAA
TAGATGAATAGTTTAATTATAGGTGTTCATCAATCGAAAAAGCAACGTATCTTATTTAAAGTGCGTTGCT
TTTTTCTCATTTATAAGGTTAAATAATTCTCATATATCAAGCAAAGTGACAGGCGCCCTTAAATATTCTG
ACAAATGCTCTTTCCCTAAACTCCCCCCATAAAAAAACCCGCCGAAGCGGGTTTTTACGTTATTTGCGGA
TTAACGATTACTCGTTATCAGAACCGCCCAGGGGGCCCGAGCTTAAGACTGGCCGTCGTTTTACAACACA
GAAAGAGTTTGTAGAAACGCAAAAAGGCCATCCGTCAGGGGCCTTCTGCTTAGTTTGATGCCTGGCAGTT
CCCTACTCTCGCCTTCCGCTTCCTCGCTCACTGACTCGCTGCGCTCGGTCGTTCGGCTGCGGCGAGCGGT
ATCAGCTCACTCAAAGGCGGTAATACGGTTATCCACAGAATCAGGGGATAACGCAGGAAAGAACATGTGA
GCAAAAGGCCAGCAAAAGGCCAGGAACCGTAAAAAGGCCGCGTTGCTGGCGTTTTTCCATAGGCTCCGCC
CCCCTGACGAGCATCACAAAAATCGACGCTCAAGTCAGAGGTGGCGAAACCCGACAGGACTATAAAGATA
CCAGGCGTTTCCCCCTGGAAGCTCCCTCGTGCGCTCTCCTGTTCCGACCCTGCCGCTTACCGGATACCTG
TCCGCCTTTCTCCCTTCGGGAAGCGTGGCGCTTTCTCATAGCTCACGCTGTAGGTATCTCAGTTCGGTGT
AGGTCGTTCGCTCCAAGCTGGGCTGTGTGCACGAACCCCCCGTTCAGCCCGACCGCTGCGCCTTATCCGG
TAACTATCGTCTTGAGTCCAACCCGGTAAGACACGACTTATCGCCACTGGCAGCAGCCACTGGTAACAGG
ATTAGCAGAGCGAGGTATGTAGGCGGTGCTACAGAGTTCTTGAAGTGGTGGGCTAACTACGGCTACACTA
GAAGAACAGTATTTGGTATCTGCGCTCTGCTGAAGCCAGTTACCTTCGGAAAAAGAGTTGGTAGCTCTTG
ATCCGGCAAACAAACCACCGCTGGTAGCGGTGGTTTTTTTGTTTGCAAGCAGCAGATTACGCGCAGAAAA
AAAGGATCTCAAGAAGATCCTTTGATCTTTTCTACGGGGTCTGACGCTCAGTGGAACGACGCGCGCGTAA
CTCACGTTAAGGGATTTTGGTCATGAGCTTGCGCCGTCCCGTCAAGTCAGCGTAATGCTCTGCTTTT
