Features (pLannotate 1.2.2; 38 found; start..end, strand, type, name):
    862..958     -  promoter       AmpR promoter (fragment): bla
    988..1012    -  CDS            KanR (fragment): aminoglycoside phosphotransferase; aph(3')-Ia; confers resistance to kanamycin
   1041..1156    +  ncRNA          5S rRNA: Accession: RF00001 - 5S ribosomal RNA
   1160..1200    +  terminator     rrnB T1 terminator (fragment): transcription terminator T1 from the E. coli rrnB gene
   1231..1254    +  CDS            bla(M) (fragment): β-lactamase lacking the signal sequence; bla(M); allows cytosolic expression of β-lactamase
   2328..2349    -  misc_feature   MCS (fragment): pUC18/19 multiple cloning site
   2348..2442    +  protein_bind   5X UAS: five tandem copies of the "ScaI site" 17-mer CGGAGTACTGTCCTCCG, an upstream activating sequence (UAS) that efficiently binds yeast Gal4 (Webster et al., 1988; Pfeiffer et al., 2010) GAL4
   2476..2570    +  protein_bind   5X UAS: five tandem copies of the "ScaI site" 17-mer CGGAGTACTGTCCTCCG, an upstream activating sequence (UAS) that efficiently binds yeast Gal4 (Webster et al., 1988; Pfeiffer et al., 2010) GAL4
   2604..2698    +  protein_bind   5X UAS: five tandem copies of the "ScaI site" 17-mer CGGAGTACTGTCCTCCG, an upstream activating sequence (UAS) that efficiently binds yeast Gal4 (Webster et al., 1988; Pfeiffer et al., 2010) GAL4
   2717..2733    -  misc_feature   MCS (fragment): pUC18/19 multiple cloning site
   2732..2826    +  protein_bind   5X UAS: five tandem copies of the "ScaI site" 17-mer CGGAGTACTGTCCTCCG, an upstream activating sequence (UAS) that efficiently binds yeast Gal4 (Webster et al., 1988; Pfeiffer et al., 2010) GAL4
   2851..3089    +  promoter       hsp70 promoter: Drosophila melanogaster hsp70Bb promoter
   3112..3133    +  intron         large T intron (fragment): SV40 (simian virus 40) large T antigen intron
   3161..3198    +  protein_bind   phage φC31 attP (fragment): attachment site of phage φC31 phage φC31 integrase
   3218..3295    +  CDS            ST_SV40 (fragment): Experimental evidence at protein level: Swiss-Prot protein existence level 1. Promotes efficient viral genome replication by accelerating both G1 and S phase progression of the cell cycle. Inhibits host PP2A by binding to the A subunit, thereby displacing lower affinity regulatory B subunit. Inactivation of PP2A in turn results in the transactivation of cyclin A and cyclin D1 promoters. Late during the infection cycle, ST may induce dephosphorylation of host eIF4E-binding protein EIF4EBP1 leading to the inhibition of cap-dependent translation. May establish and maintain high levels of viral ge
   3300..3365    +  intron         small t intron: SV40 (simian virus 40) small t antigen intron
   3495..3515    +  CDS            SV40 NLS: nuclear localization signal of SV40 (simian virus 40) large T antigen
   3522..3656    +  CDS            LT_POVHA (fragment): Protein inferred from homology: Swiss-Prot protein existence level 3. Isoform large T antigen is a key early protein essential for both driving viral replication and inducing cellular transformation. Plays a role in viral genome replication by driving entry of quiescent cells into the cell cycle and by autoregulating the synthesis of viral early mRNA. Displays highly oncogenic activities by corrupting the host cellular checkpoint mechanisms that guard cell division and the transcription, replication, and repair of DNA. Participates in the modulation of cellular gene expression preceeding viral
   3681..3764    +  CDS            large T antigen (fragment): large T antigen from SV40 (simian virus 40)
   3787..3921    +  polyA_signal   SV40 poly(A) signal: SV40 polyadenylation signal
   3933..3992    +  protein_bind   phage φC31 attP (fragment): attachment site of phage φC31 phage φC31 integrase
   3990..4081    +  ncRNA          HDV ribozyme: Accession: RF00094 - Hepatitis delta virus ribozyme
   4227..4318    +  ncRNA          HDV ribozyme: Accession: RF00094 - Hepatitis delta virus ribozyme
   4324..4393    +  protein_bind   attB: attB site for the φC31 integrase (Groth et al., 2000) phage φC31 integrase
   4400..5005    +  CDS            lexA: LEXA_ECOLI - Also known as exrA, spr, tsl, umuA. Experimental evidence at protein level: Swiss-Prot protein existence level 1. Represses a number of genes involved in the response to DNA damage (SOS response), including recA and lexA. Binds to the 16 bp palindromic sequence 5'-CTGTATATATATACAG-3'. In the presence of single- stranded DNA, RecA interacts with LexA causing an autocatalytic cleavage which disrupts the DNA-binding part of LexA, leading to derepression of the SOS regulon and eventually DNA repair. Implicated in hydroxy radical-mediated cell death induced by hydroxyurea treatment (Pu
   5009..5821    +  CDS            RELA (fragment): TF65_HUMAN - Also known as NFKB3. Experimental evidence at protein level: Swiss-Prot protein existence level 1. NF-kappa-B is a pleiotropic transcription factor present in almost all cell types and is the endpoint of a series of signal transduction events that are initiated by a vast array of stimuli related to many biological processes such as inflammation, immunity, differentiation, cell growth, tumorigenesis and apoptosis. NF-kappa-B is a homo- or heterodimeric complex formed by the Rel-like domain- containing proteins RELA/p65, RELB, NFKB1/p105, NFKB1/p50, REL and NFKB2/p52. The heterodime
   5832..5853    +  misc_feature   MCS (fragment): pBluescript multiple cloning site
   6125..6158    -  protein_bind   loxP: Cre-mediated recombination occurs in the 8-bp core sequence (GCATACAT). Cre recombinase
   6246..6368    +  promoter       hsp70 promoter (fragment): Drosophila melanogaster hsp70Bb promoter
   6390..7064    +  CDS            DsRed-Express: DsRed-Express is a basic (constitutively fluorescent) orange fluorescent protein published in 2002, derived from Discosoma sp.. It is reported to be a rapidly-maturing tetramer with low acid sensitivity.
   7082..7165    +  CDS            large T antigen (fragment): large T antigen from SV40 (simian virus 40)
   7188..7309    +  polyA_signal   SV40 poly(A) signal: SV40 polyadenylation signal
   7316..7349    -  protein_bind   loxP: Cre-mediated recombination occurs in the 8-bp core sequence (GCATACAT). Cre recombinase
   8517..8541    -  CDS            bla(M) (fragment): β-lactamase lacking the signal sequence; bla(M); allows cytosolic expression of β-lactamase
   9008..9027    +  CDS            lacZα (fragment): LacZα fragment of β-galactosidase; lacZ fragment
   9052..9069    -  terminator     rrnB T2 terminator (fragment): transcription terminator T2 from the E. coli rrnB gene
   9294..9882    -  rep_origin     ori: high-copy-number ColE1/pMB1/pBR322/pUC origin of replication
  10004..859     -  CDS            AmpR (across the origin): β-lactamase; bla; confers resistance to ampicillin, carbenicillin, and related antibiotics
>Addgene plasmid #133563 | pHD-SPARC2-I-LexA::p65 | addgene full sequence | sequence record 261560 | Addgene NGS Result
ACCAATGCTTAATCAGTGAGGCACCTATCTCAGCGATCTGTCTATTTCGTTCATCCATAGTTGCCTGACT
CCCCGTCGTGTAGATAACTACGATACGGGAGGGCTTACCATCTGGCCCCAGCGCTGCGATGATACCGCGA
GAACCACGCTCACCGGCTCCGGATTTATCAGCAATAAACCAGCCAGCCGGAAGGGCCGAGCGCAGAAGTG
GTCCTGCAACTTTATCCGCCTCCATCCAGTCTATTAATTGTTGCCGGGAAGCTAGAGTAAGTAGTTCGCC
AGTTAATAGTTTGCGCAACGTTGTTGCCATCGCTACAGGCATCGTGGTGTCACGCTCGTCGTTTGGTATG
GCTTCATTCAGCTCCGGTTCCCAACGATCAAGGCGAGTTACATGATCCCCCATGTTGTGCAAAAAAGCGG
TTAGCTCCTTCGGTCCTCCGATCGTTGTCAGAAGTAAGTTGGCCGCAGTGTTATCACTCATGGTTATGGC
AGCACTGCATAATTCTCTTACTGTCATGCCATCCGTAAGATGCTTTTCTGTGACTGGTGAGTACTCAACC
AAGTCATTCTGAGAATAGTGTATGCGGCGACCGAGTTGCTCTTGCCCGGCGTCAATACGGGATAATACCG
CGCCACATAGCAGAACTTTAAAAGTGCTCATCATTGGAAAACGTTCTTCGGGGCGAAAACTCTCAAGGAT
CTTACCGCTGTTGAGATCCAGTTCGATGTAACCCACTCGTGCACCCAACTGATCTTCAGCATCTTTTACT
TTCACCAGCGTTTCTGGGTGAGCAAAAACAGGAAGGCAAAATGCCGCAAAAAAGGGAATAAGGGCGACAC
GGAAATGTTGAATACTCATATTCTTCCTTTTTCAATATTATTGAAGCATTTATCAGGGTTATTGTCTCAT
GAGCGGATACATATTTGAATGTATTTAGAAAAATAAACAAATAGGGGTCAGTGTTACAACCAATTAACCA
ATTCTGAACATTATCGCGAGCCCATTTATACCTGAATATGGCTCATAACACCCCTTGTTTGCCTGGCGGC
AGTAGCGCGGTGGTCCCACCTGACCCCATGCCGAACTCAGAAGTGAAACGCCGTAGCGCCGATGGTAGTG
TGGGGACTCCCCATGCGAGAGTAGGGAACTGCCAGGCATCAAATAAAACGAAAGGCTCAGTCGAAAGACT
GGGCCTTTCGCCCGGGCTAATTATGGGGTGTCGCCCTTCGCACAGAAAAGCATCTTACGGATGGTGTTTG
CCAAAAGTGCTGGAGATGTTTTAGATATAGATGGTTTATTTTAAGAAATGGATGTATATAATTGAGCTAC
TGCATCACGGGTTTCTGTTTAACAGTAACAGTGAAAAGTGCTCAATGATACATATATTACAAATAATAAC
TTTTGGTTTTTAAAGTAGATTTATATAATATAATCATAATTCTTAATGGGAATCCATGTTACGACCAAAT
TAGCCGTGGCCTTTCAAGTGGCTGCCACTTATATTTTACAACTCGCACACAGTGGCTCACACCCTCGTAA
ACAAAATAATGCTATTAAATCAAATTGAACATGTGAATTCTCTCAAGAAGACGCCACTTTTTTTTGGGGG
GCCAGCTGCAACTGCCACCAATGTTTACTTTTATCTTTAATGGGCACATGCCTTACATATACGAATTTTA
CACGATTTTTCAAGTGGCGGTCGAGAGTGGGGTGATAATTAATTAAGGTTGCCTTTAGATAAAGTATTAT
AGAGTTTCAAAAAAATGAAACTTAAGAATGGAATAGCTGCATTCCATTCTATGTAGATTTCCCTTCAAAA
TTATTAAAATCCGTTGACCTTTGTTCATTTAGCAATTAGAATTCGTCTATGAATAACAAATTAAATTGCG
TTGCGGGCAAATTGCTTTAGGCCATTTGAAGTGCAACTTTATATCTCAGGGCCAACTTCTCGGCGCGACA
ACAATAAAAACATATACATAGATACACATATCAGATGCAATGCAATCACCACAGCGTGACGTCATTAGTC
TAGGCTTGAAAATACACGGCAAACTTGTTTATAACTCTACGCTGATTACATAAGCCGCAAACACGACGAA
AAAACATTTGTTTTGGTTTCAAATCCATGAATGACTTTCATTAAGTGCAGCTGTAAGCTGAGCTTTGCCA
TGCGCTGACCCATATTTTCAGCCTCTCGTTCTCTCTGTTTCGCAGATACTGTGAATATTAGTAAAACGAT
CCATAGGGGCTGTAGTTTATAATCATAATCAAATAGGCATAAACAACCACCAGCGCGGCCGCGGACATAT
GGGATCCAGTGCACCGTAAGCTTGCATGCCTGCAGGTCGGAGTACTGTCCTCCGAGCGGAGTACTGTCCT
CCGAGCGGAGTACTGTCCTCCGAGCGGAGTACTGTCCTCCGAGCGGAGTACTGTCCTCCGAGCGGAGACT
CTAGCCCTAGGGCATGCCTGCAGGTCGGAGTACTGTCCTCCGAGCGGAGTACTGTCCTCCGAGCGGAGTA
CTGTCCTCCGAGCGGAGTACTGTCCTCCGAGCGGAGTACTGTCCTCCGAGCGGAGACTCTAGCGCTAGCG
CATGCCTGCAGGTCGGAGTACTGTCCTCCGAGCGGAGTACTGTCCTCCGAGCGGAGTACTGTCCTCCGAG
CGGAGTACTGTCCTCCGAGCGGAGTACTGTCCTCCGAGCGGAGACTCTAGCACTAGTGCATGCCTGCAGG
TCGGAGTACTGTCCTCCGAGCGGAGTACTGTCCTCCGAGCGGAGTACTGTCCTCCGAGCGGAGTACTGTC
CTCCGAGCGGAGTACTGTCCTCCGAGCGGAGACTCTAGCGACGTCGAGCGCCGGAGTATAAATAGAGGCG
CTTCGTCTACGGAGCGACAATTCAATTCAAACAAGCAAAGTGAACACGTCGCTAAGCGAAAGCTAAGCAA
ATAAACAAGCGCAGCTGAACAAGCTAAACAATCTGCAGTAAAGTGCAAGTTAAAGTGAATCAATTAAAAG
TAACCAGCAACCAAGTAAATCAACTGCAACTACTGAAATCTGCCAAGAAGTAATTATTGAATACAAGAAG
AGAACTCTGAATTAACGTAAGCTAGCTAGAGGATCTTTGTGAAGGAACCTTACGGTACCAATCAAAAGAT
CTACTCCAGTCCCCAACTGGGGTAACCTTTGAGTTCTCTCAGTTGGGGTAACGTAAGCTAGCTAGAGGAT
CTTTGTGAAGGAACCTTACTTGGTACCCTGTGGTGTGACATAATTGGACAAACTACCTACAGAGATTTAA
AGCTCTAAGGTAAATATAAAATTTTTAAGTGTATAATGTGTTAAACTACTGATTCTAATTGTTTGTGTAT
TTTAGATTCCAACCTATGGAACTGATGAATGGGAGCAGTGGTGGAATGCCTTTAATGAGGAAAACCTGTT
TTGCTCAGAAGAAATGCCATCTAGTGATGATGAGGCTACTGCTGACTCTCAACATTCTACTCCTCCAAAA
AAGAAGAGAAAGGTAGAAGACCCCAAGGACTTTCCTTCAGAATTGCTAAGTTTTTTGAGTCATGCTGTGT
TTAGTAATAGAACTCTTGCTTGCTTTGCTATTTACACCACAAAGGAAAAAGCTGCACTGCTATACAAGAA
AATTATGGAAAAATATTTGATGTATAGTGCCTTGACTAGAGATCATAATCAGCCATACCACATTTGTAGA
GGTTTTACTTGCTTTAAAAAACCTCCCACACCTCCCCCTGAACCTGAAACATAAAATGAATGCAATTGTT
GTTGTTAACTTGTTTATTGCAGCTTATAATGGTTACAAATAAAGCAATAGCATCACAAATTTCACAAATA
AAGCATTTTTTTCACTGCATTCTAGTTGTGGTTTGTCCAAACTCATCAATGTATCTTATCATGTCTGGAT
CGATCTGGCCGGCGGGAGTAGTGCCCCAACTGGGGTAACCTTTGAGTTCTCTCAGTTGGGGGCGTAGGGT
CGGGGTCGGCATGGCATCTCCACCTCCTCGCGGTCCGACCTGGGCATCCGAAGGAGGACGTCGTCCACTC
GGATGGCTAAGGGAGAGCTCGGATCCGGGCAATACGAGGTACTGGCAGACACGCAGTGTCGAACAACACC
TGACCTAACGGTAAGATGAGTAGATAACTCAACTACTTAAATCCTGGCCTGCTTGATATCTCGTAGCGTT
CTTAGAGATCGACGAACTGTTTCACGACCGGGTCGGCATGGCATCTCCACCTCCTCGCGGTCCGACCTGG
GCATCCGAAGGAGGACGTCGTCCACTCGGATGGCTAAGGGAGAGCTCGGATCCCTCGAAGCCGCGGTGCG
GGTGCCAGGGCGTGCCCTTGGGCTCCCCGGGCGCGTACTCCACCTCACCCATCGTCGACATGAAGGCTCT
CACGGCCCGACAACAGGAAGTTTTTGATTTGATACGGGATCATATATCCCAAACGGGTATGCCTCCGACC
CGCGCAGAGATAGCACAGCGACTGGGCTTTCGATCGCCTAACGCCGCGGAGGAGCACTTGAAGGCACTGG
CCCGCAAGGGTGTCATTGAAATCGTGTCCGGTGCGAGCCGCGGAATCCGGCTGTTGCAGGAGGAGGAAGA
GGGCCTGCCACTGGTGGGACGCGTGGCCGCTGGCGAGCCGCTGCTGGCCCAGCAACACATAGAGGGACAC
TATCAGGTGGACCCCTCCTTGTTTAAGCCAAATGCTGATTTCCTGTTGCGGGTGTCGGGAATGTCCATGA
AGGACATCGGTATTATGGATGGTGACCTCCTCGCCGTCCATAAGACACAGGATGTCAGGAACGGCCAGGT
AGTCGTTGCCAGGATAGACGATGAGGTCACTGTGAAACGTCTCAAGAAGCAAGGCAATAAGGTCGAGCTG
CTGCCGGAGAATAGCGAGTTCAAGCCGATCGTGGTGGATCTGCGACAGCAGTCCTTTACTATCGAGGGCT
TGGCCGTGGGTGTGATCCGCAACGGAGATTGGCTGGGATCCACGCCGATGGAGTTCCAGTACCTGCCCGA
TACGGATGACCGTCACCGTATCGAAGAAAAGCGGAAGCGAACCTATGAAACCTTCAAGTCCATCATGAAA
AAGTCCCCCTTCTCGGGCCCCACGGACCCGCGCCCCCCGCCCCGTCGTATTGCGGTTCCTTCGCGCAGCA
GTGCCAGCGTCCCCAAACCCGCACCGCAGCCCTACCCGTTCACTTCCTCCCTTAGCACGATTAACTATGA
TGAGTTCCCCACGATGGTGTTCCCCAGTGGACAAATTTCCCAGGCATCGGCACTGGCTCCGGCCCCACCG
CAAGTCCTCCCCCAGGCGCCCGCTCCGGCACCGGCTCCCGCAATGGTGAGTGCTCTGGCCCAGGCCCCCG
CTCCAGTCCCCGTGCTGGCGCCTGGACCCCCACAGGCAGTTGCCCCTCCTGCTCCGAAACCAACGCAGGC
GGGCGAAGGAACCCTGAGCGAGGCCCTCTTGCAGCTTCAGTTCGATGACGAAGACTTGGGAGCCCTGCTG
GGTAACAGCACAGACCCTGCCGTATTCACCGATCTCGCATCCGTGGACAACAGCGAGTTTCAGCAGCTCT
TGAATCAGGGAATCCCGGTCGCACCTCATACCACAGAGCCCATGCTGATGGAATACCCGGAGGCTATCAC
GCGACTGGTGACCGGCGCACAGCGACCACCCGATCCAGCCCCTGCCCCACTGGGTGCCCCGGGTTTGCCC
AATGGCCTCCTCAGCGGCGATGAGGATTTCTCCAGCATCGCTGATATGGATTTCTCCGCTTTGCTGAGCC
AGATAAGCTCCTAAGTTTAAACAAGCTTATCGATACCGTCGACTAAAGCCAAATAGAAAATTATTCAGTT
CCTGGCTTAAGTTTTTAAAAGTGATATTATTTATTTGGTTGTAACCAACCAAAAGAATGTAAATAACTAA
TACATAATTATGTTAGTTTTAAGTTAGCAACAAATTGATTTTAGCTATATTAGCTACTTGGTTAATAAAT
AGAATATATTTATTTAAAGATAATTGCGTTTTTATTGTCAGGGAGTGAGTTTGCTTAAAAACTCGTTTAG
ATCCACTAGGTCGACTGAGGCACTGCCTCGAGAGATAACTTCGTATAATGTATGCTATACGAAGTTATCG
TACGGGATCTAATTCAATTAGAGACTAATTCAATTAGAGCTAATTCAATTAGGATCCAAGCTTATCGATT
TCGAACCCTCGACCGCCGGAGTATAAATAGAGGCGCTTCGTCTACGGAGCGACAATTCAATTCAAACAAG
CAAAGTGAACACGTCGCTAAGCGAAAGCTAAGCAAATAAACAAGCGCAGCTGAACAAGCTAAACAATCGG
CTCGAAGCCGGTCGCCACCATGGCCTCCTCCGAGGACGTCATCAAGGAGTTCATGCGCTTCAAGGTGCGC
ATGGAGGGCTCCGTGAACGGCCACGAGTTCGAGATCGAGGGCGAGGGCGAGGGCCGCCCCTACGAGGGCA
CCCAGACCGCCAAGCTGAAGGTGACCAAGGGCGGCCCCCTGCCCTTCGCCTGGGACATCCTGTCCCCCCA
GTTCCAGTACGGCTCCAAGGTGTACGTGAAGCACCCCGCCGACATCCCCGACTACAAGAAGCTGTCCTTC
CCCGAGGGCTTCAAGTGGGAGCGCGTGATGAACTTCGAGGACGGCGGCGTGGTGACCGTGACCCAGGACT
CCTCCCTCCAGGACGGCTCCTTCATCTACAAGGTGAAGTTCATCGGCGTGAACTTCCCCTCCGACGGCCC
CGTAATGCAGAAGAAGACTATGGGCTGGGAGGCGTCCACCGAGCGCCTGTACCCCCGCGACGGCGTGCTG
AAGGGCGAGATCCACAAGGCCCTGAAGCTGAAGGACGGCGGCCACTACCTGGTGGAGTTCAAGTCCATCT
ACATGGCCAAGAAGCCCGTGCAGCTGCCCGGCTACTACTACGTGGACTCCAAGCTGGACATCACCTCCCA
CAACGAGGACTACACCATCGTGGAGCAGTACGAGCGCGCCGAGGGCCGCCACCACCTGTTCCTGTAGGGG
CCGCGACTCTAGATCATAATCAGCCATACCACATTTGTAGAGGTTTTACTTGCTTTAAAAAACCTCCCAC
ACCTCCCCCTGAACCTGAAACATAAAATGAATGCAATTGTTGTTGTTAACTTGTTTATTGCAGCTTATAA
TGGTTACAAATAAAGCAATAGCATCACAAATTTCACAAATAAAGCATTTTTTTCACTGCATTCTAGTTGT
GGTTTGTCCAAACTCATCAATGTATCTTAACCGGTATAACTTCGTATAATGTATGCTATACGAAGTTATC
ACATTGGGTAGCACAGACTCTGAGCTTTACTACGATTACTATACAGCTCTTCTCTCGCGACTTTTTGGAC
TGGACAAGGCGTAGCACATTGAACGGCAGTGGGTTTGGGTTTAGTATCGAACCGGCTTTCTACGACAGCG
GATTGGAAGCGCGGAGCGACAAAGTCGCCGGGTAATAATGTGATATAGCCGGCTATGTTCAGCAGGCAAA
ACTGAAATAAAAGTAATAAACACCGAAAGCCCCCGAATTCTCGCATCTTCTTTTGTGGGACTGCGAGAAG
AATTGCGAGCGAAATACTAATTTCCTTACCTAACTGTGTGAGATAATCTCCGGTTGGCATTGTGTGTCGC
GCAATAAAATCCCCAAAAGCCCAAAGCTTCAAGTGTTTAATATAATAAAATAGCCAAGAAGCGTGTGTAT
TTGCATTTGGGAAAAATTTAAGGTTGAATTACGTGGGCCGAAAAATTAAAGACTGAAGGCCATTCAAGGG
TTGTTCAAAGAGAAAATTCGGTGAAAAGTCACCGTGTGTGTGTGTGTGAGTGTGTGTGCGTTGCGTGAGA
AAAATCAATTCTGCATTTGGTGGAAAGCCGAAAACGGAGAGAAAATTGGTGGAGCGAGGAGAAAAGGACA
CGAATTAAAGGCTGGTTTTTTGGGGCTGCGAAAAACTCGTGACCGATGACAATTTGGCTTGACGAGGGTC
TATTAGCGAAATCAATGCTATTATGGCTGATAGTGGAGGACCAGGATCCAAGCACATGGATCCAACAACC
ATAGATGCCGGCGGGGGCGGAGCAGGAGCAGCCGGAGGTGATGACGTGCCTCCAGTCCCAGCTGTTCGCC
GGCGTCGTGCGCATGAGCAGAAATCCTCGAGAGAGCAGGTGCTGGAGGAGGAGAAGAGCCAACAGCTGGA
GACATCGACGATGACGAGGACCTACATGAAGACCATCACCACCTCCCTCACCACCTCGAGTAGCTCCAAC
GTGGAAGAGTTTATCCTGGGGGAGCACGCAGCAGGAGCAGCAGCTGCTCCATCGCCCAACCAGCAGCGAT
TGCGTCAAAAGGTGGCCCAGTACGAGAAGGTCTGGTCGGATGGCTCCAGTCCCGTTAAGCGTCCAGCCGA
GCAGAGCTCTGATGAGCTGCGTCTGACCGACGACCAGGATGAGTACGCCATCCGTAAGATGCTTTTCTGT
GTCAATCGAGTTCAAGGGCGACACAAAATTTATTCTAAATGCATAATAAATACTGATAACATCTTATAGT
TTGTATTATATTTTGTATTATCGTTGACATGTATAATTTTGATATCAAAAACTGATTTTCCCTTTATTAT
TTTCGAGATTTATTTTCTTAATTCTCTTTAACAAACTAGAAATATTGTATATACAAAAAATCATAAATAA
TAGATGAATAGTTTAATTATAGGTGTTCATCAATCGAAAAAGCAACGTATCTTATTTAAAGTGCGTTGCT
TTTTTCTCATTTATAAGGTTAAATAATTCTCATATATCAAGCAAAGTGACAGGCGCCCTTAAATATTCTG
ACAAATGCTCTTTCCCTAAACTCCCCCCATAAAAAAACCCGCCGAAGCGGGTTTTTACGTTATTTGCGGA
TTAACGATTACTCGTTATCAGAACCGCCCAGGGGGCCCGAGCTTAAGACTGGCCGTCGTTTTACAACACA
GAAAGAGTTTGTAGAAACGCAAAAAGGCCATCCGTCAGGGGCCTTCTGCTTAGTTTGATGCCTGGCAGTT
CCCTACTCTCGCCTTCCGCTTCCTCGCTCACTGACTCGCTGCGCTCGGTCGTTCGGCTGCGGCGAGCGGT
ATCAGCTCACTCAAAGGCGGTAATACGGTTATCCACAGAATCAGGGGATAACGCAGGAAAGAACATGTGA
GCAAAAGGCCAGCAAAAGGCCAGGAACCGTAAAAAGGCCGCGTTGCTGGCGTTTTTCCATAGGCTCCGCC
CCCCTGACGAGCATCACAAAAATCGACGCTCAAGTCAGAGGTGGCGAAACCCGACAGGACTATAAAGATA
CCAGGCGTTTCCCCCTGGAAGCTCCCTCGTGCGCTCTCCTGTTCCGACCCTGCCGCTTACCGGATACCTG
TCCGCCTTTCTCCCTTCGGGAAGCGTGGCGCTTTCTCATAGCTCACGCTGTAGGTATCTCAGTTCGGTGT
AGGTCGTTCGCTCCAAGCTGGGCTGTGTGCACGAACCCCCCGTTCAGCCCGACCGCTGCGCCTTATCCGG
TAACTATCGTCTTGAGTCCAACCCGGTAAGACACGACTTATCGCCACTGGCAGCAGCCACTGGTAACAGG
ATTAGCAGAGCGAGGTATGTAGGCGGTGCTACAGAGTTCTTGAAGTGGTGGGCTAACTACGGCTACACTA
GAAGAACAGTATTTGGTATCTGCGCTCTGCTGAAGCCAGTTACCTTCGGAAAAAGAGTTGGTAGCTCTTG
ATCCGGCAAACAAACCACCGCTGGTAGCGGTGGTTTTTTTGTTTGCAAGCAGCAGATTACGCGCAGAAAA
AAAGGATCTCAAGAAGATCCTTTGATCTTTTCTACGGGGTCTGACGCTCAGTGGAACGACGCGCGCGTAA
CTCACGTTAAGGGATTTTGGTCATGAGCTTGCGCCGTCCCGTCAAGTCAGCGTAATGCTCTGCTT
